>Addgene plasmid #49537 | EGFP-Rab1AQ70L | depositor full sequence | sequence record 73926 | EGFP-Rab1AQ70L sequence 5328 bps
GATCCACCATGTCCAGCATGAATCCCGAATATGATTATTTATTCAAGTTACTTCTGATTGGCGACTCAGG
GGTTGGAAAGTCTTGCCTTCTTCTTAGGTTTGCAGATGATACATATACAGAAAGCTACATCAGCACAATT
GGTGTGGATTTCAAAATAAGAACTATAGAGTTAGACGGGAAAACAATCAAGCTTCAAATATGGGACACAG
CAGGCCTGGAAAGATTTCGAACAATCACCTCCAGTTATTACAGAGGAGCCCATGGCATCATAGTTGTGTA
TGATGTGACAGATCAGGAGTCCTTCAATAATGTTAAACAGTGGCTGCAGGAAATAGATCGTTATGCCAGT
GAAAATGTCAACAAATTGTTGGTAGGGAACAAATGTGATCTGACCACAAAGAAAGTAGTAGACTACACAA
CAGCGAAGGAATTTGCTGATTCCCTTGGAATTCCGTTTTTGGAAACCAGTGCTAAGAATGCAACGAATGT
AGAACAGTCTTTCATGACGATGGCAGCTGAGATTAAAAAGCGAATGGGTCCCGGAGCAACAGCTGGTGGT
GCTGAGAAGTCCAATGTTAAAATTCAGAGCACTCCAGTCAAGCAGTCAGGTGGAGGTTGCTGCTAACTCG
ACGGTACCGCGGGCCCGGGATCCACCGGATCTAGATAACTGATCATAATCAGCCATACCACATTTGTAGA
GGTTTTACTTGCTTTAAAAAACCTCCCACACCTCCCCCTGAACCTGAAACATAAAATGAATGCAATTGTT
GTTGTTAACTTGTTTATTGCAGCTTATAATGGTTACAAATAAAGCAATAGCATCACAAATTTCACAAATA
AAGCATTTTTTTCACTGCATTCTAGTTGTGGTTTGTCCAAACTCATCAATGTATCTTAACGCGTAAATTG
TAAGCGTTAATATTTTGTTAAAATTCGCGTTAAATTTTTGTTAAATCAGCTCATTTTTTAACCAATAGGC
CGAAATCGGCAAAATCCCTTATAAATCAAAAGAATAGACCGAGATAGGGT
[37 nt withheld, positions 1031-1067]
AAAGAACGTGGACTCCAACGTCAAAGG
[49 nt withheld, positions 1095-1143]
T
[91 nt withheld, positions 1145-1235]
G
[124 nt withheld, positions 1237-1360]
CAGGTGGCACTTTTCGGGGAAATGTGCGCGGAACCCCTATTTGTTTATTTTTCTAAATACATTCAAATAT
GTATCCGCTCATGAGACAATAACCCTGATAAATGCTTCAATAATATTGAAAAAGGAAGAGTCCTGAGGCG
GAAAGAACCAGCTGTGGAATGTGTGTCAGTTAGGGTGTGGAAAGTCCCCAGGCTCCCCAGCAGGCAGAAG
TATGCAAAGCATGCATCTCAATTAGTCAGCAACCAGGTGTGGAAAGTCCCCAGGCTCCCCAGCAGGCAGA
AGTATGCAAAGCATGCATCTCAATTAGTCAGCAACCATAGTCCCGCCCCTAACTCCGCCCATCCCGCCCC
TAACTCCGCCCAGTTCCGCCCATTCTCCGCCCCATGGCTGACTAATTTTTTTTATTTATGCAGAGGCCGA
GGCCGCCTCGGCCTCTGAGCTATTCCAGAAGTAGTGAGGAGGCTTTTTTGGAGGCCTAGGCTTTTGCAAA
GATCGATCAAGAGACAGGATGAGGATCGTTTCGCATGATTGAACAAGATGGATTGCACGCAGGTTCTCCG
GCCGCTTGGGTGGAGAGGCTATTCGGCTATGACTGGGCACAACAGACAATCGGCTGCTCTGATGCCGCCG
TGTTCCGGCTGTCAGCGCAGGGGCGCCCGGTTCTTTTTGTCAAGACCGACCTGTCCGGTGCCCTGAATGA
ACTGCAAGACGAGGCAGCGCGGCTATCGTGGCTGGCCACGACGGGCGTTCCTTGCGCAGCTGTGCTCGAC
GTTGTCACTGAAGCGGGAAGGGACTGGCTGCTATTGGGCGAAGTGCCGGGGCAGGATCTCCTGTCATCTC
ACCTTGCTCCTGCCGAGAAAGTATCCATCATGGCTGATGCAATGCGGCGGCTGCATACGCTTGATCCGGC
TACCTGCCCATTCGACCACCAAGCGAAACATCGCATCGAGCGAGCACGTACTCGGATGGAAGCCGGTCTT
GTCGATCAGGATGATCTGGACGAAGAGCATCAGGGGCTCGCGCCAGCCGAACTGTTCGCCAGGCTCAAGG
CGAGCATGCCCGACGGCGAGGATCTCGTCGTGACCCATGGCGATGCCTGCTTGCCGAATATCATGGTGGA
AAATGGCCGCTTTTCTGGATTCATCGACTGTGGCCGGCTGGGTGTGGCGGACCGCTATCAGGACATAGCG
TTGGCTACCCGTGATATTGCTGAAGAGCTTGGCGGCGAATGGGCTGACCGCTTCCTCGTGCTTTACGGTA
TCGCCGCTCCCGATTCGCAGCGCATCGCCTTCTATCGCCTTCTTGACGAGTTCTTCTGAGCGGGACTCTG
GGGTTCGAAATGACCGACCAAGCGACGCCCAACCTGCCATCACGAGATTTCGATTCCACCGCCGCCTTCT
ATGAAAGGTTGGGCTTCGGAATCGTTTTCCGGGACGCCGGCTGGATGATCCTCCAGCGCGGGGATCTCAT
GCTGGAGTTCTTCGCCCACCCTAGGGGGAGGCTAACTGAAACACGGAAGGAGACAATACCGGAAGGAACC
CGCGCTATGACGGCAATAAAAAGACAGAATAAAACGCACGGTGTTGGGTCGTTTGTTCATAAACGCGGGG
TTCGGTCCCAGGGCTGGCACTCTGTCGATACCCCACCGAGACCCCATTGGGGCCAATACGCCCGCGTTTC
TTCCTTTTCCCCACCCCACCCCCCAAGTTCGGGTGAAGGCCCAGGGCTCGCAGCCAACGTCGGGGCGGCA
GGCCCTGCCATAGCCTCAGGTTACTCATATATACTTTAGATTGATTTAAAACTTCATTTTTAATTTAAAA
GGATCTAGGTGAAGATCCTTTTTGATAATCTCATGACCAAAATCCCTTAACGTGAGTTTTCGTTCCACTG
AGCGTCAGACCCCGTAGAAAAGATCAAAGGATCTTCTTGAGATCCTTTTTTTCTGCGCGTAATCTGCTGC
TTGCAAACAAAAAAACCACCGCTACCAGCGGTGGTTTGTTTGCCGGATCAAGAGCTACCAACTCTTTTTC
CGAAGGTAACTGGCTTCAGCAGAGCGCAGATACCAAATACTGTCCTTCTAGTGTAGCCGTAGTTAGGCCA
CCACTTCAAGAACTCTGTAGCACCGCCTACATACCTCGCTCTGCTAATCCTGTTACCAGTGGCTGCTGCC
AGTGGCGATAAGTCGTGTCTTACCGGGTTGGACTCAAGACGATAGTTACCGGATAAGGCGCAGCGGTCGG
GCTGAACGGGGGGTTCGTGCACACAGCCCAGCTTGGAGCGAACGACCTACACCGAACTGAGATACCTACA
GCGTGAGCTATGAGAAAGCGCCACGCTTCCCGAAGGGAGAAAGGCGGACAGGTATCCGGTAAGCGGCAGG
GTCGGAACAGGAGAGCGCACGAGGGAGCTTCCAGGGGGAAACGCCTGGTATCTTTATAGTCCTGTCGGGT
TTCGCCACCTCTGACTTGAGCGTCGATTTTTGTGATGCTCGTCAGGGGGGCGGAGCCTATGGAAAAACGC
CAGCAACGCGGCCTTTTTACGGTTCCTGGCCTTTTGCTGGCCTTTTGCTCACATGTTCTTTCCTGCGTTA
TCCCCTGATTCTGTGGATAACCGTATTACCGCCATGCATTAGTTATTAATAGTAATCAATTACGGGGTCA
TTAGTTCATAGCCCATATATGGAGTTCCGCGTTACATAACTTACGGTAAATGGCCCGCCTGGCTGACCGC
CCAACGACCCCCGCCCATTGACGTCAATAATGACGTATGTTCCCATAGTAACGCCAATAGGGACTTTCCA
TTGACGTCAATGGGTGGAGTATTTACGGTAAACTGCCCACTTGGCAGTACATCAAGTGTATCATATGCCA
AGTACGCCCCCTATTGACGTCAATGACGGTAAATGGCCCGCCTGGCATTATGCCCAGTACATGACCTTAT
GGGACTTTCCTACTTGGCAGTACATCTACGTATTAGTCATCGCTATTACCATGGTGATGCGGTTTTGGCA
GTACATCAATGGGCGTGGATAGCGGTTTGACTCACGGGGATTTCCAAGTCTCCACCCCATTGACGTCAAT
GGGAGTTTGTTTTGGCACCAAAATCAACGGGACTTTCCAAAATGTCGTAACAACTCCGCCCCATTGACGC
AAATGGGCGGTAGGCGTGTACGGTGGGAGGTCTATATAAGCAGAGCTGGTTTAGTGAACCGTCAGATCCG
CTAGCGCTACCGGTCGCCACCATGGTGAGCAAGGGCGAGGAGCTGTTCACCGGGGTGGTGCCCATCCTGG
TCGAGCTGGACGGCGACGTAAACGGCCACAAGTTCAGCGTGTCCGGCGAGGGCGAGGGCGATGCCACCTA
CGGCAAGCTGACCCTGAAGTTCATCTGCACCACCGGCAAGCTGCCCGTGCCCTGGCCCACCCTCGTGACC
ACCCTGACCTACGGCGTGCAGTGCTTCAGCCGCTACCCCGACCACATGAAGCAGCACGACTTCTTCAAGT
CCGCCATGCCCGAAGGCTACGTCCAGGAGCGCACCATCTTCTTCAAGGACGACGGCAACTACAAGACCCG
CGCCGAGGTGAAGTTCGAGGGCGACACCCTGGTGAACCGCATCGAGCTGAAGGGCATCGACTTCAAGGAG
GACGGCAACATCCTGGGGCACAAGCTGGAGTACAACTACAACAGCCACAACGTCTATATCATGGCCGACA
AGCAGAAGAACGGCATCAAGGTGAACTTCAAGATCCGCCACAACATCGAGGACGGCAGCGTGCAGCTCGC
CGACCACTACCAGCAGAACACCCCCATCGGCGACGGCCCCGTGCTGCTGCCCGACAACCACTACCTGAGC
ACCCAGTCCGCCCTGAGCAAAGACCCCAACGAGAAGCGCGATCACATGGTCCTGCTGGAGTTCGTGACCG
CCGCCGGGATCACTCTCGGCATGGACGAGCTGTACAAGTCCGGACTCA
Features (pLannotate 1.2.2; 15 found; start..end, strand, type, name):
      9..623     +  CDS            RAB1A: RAB1A_CANLF - Also known as RAB1. Experimental evidence at protein level: Swiss-Prot protein existence level 1. The small GTPases Rab are key regulators of intracellular membrane trafficking, from the formation of transport vesicles to their fusion with membranes (PubMed:1429835). Rabs cycle between an inactive GDP-bound form and an active GTP-bound form that is able to recruit to membranes different sets of downstream effectors directly responsible for vesicle formation, movement, tethering and fusion (PubMed:1429835). RAB1A regulates vesicular protein transport from the endoplasmic reticulum
    628..653     +  misc_feature   MCS (fragment): multiple cloning site
    670..754     +  CDS            large T antigen (fragment): large T antigen from SV40 (simian virus 40)
    777..898     +  polyA_signal   SV40 poly(A) signal: SV40 polyadenylation signal
    932..1360    -  rep_origin     f1 ori (sequence partly withheld): f1 bacteriophage origin of replication; arrow indicates direction of (+) strand synthesis
   1387..1491    +  promoter       AmpR promoter: bla
   1493..1850    +  promoter       SV40 promoter: SV40 enhancer and early promoter
   1885..2679    +  CDS            NeoR/KanR: aminoglycoside phosphotransferase from Tn5; aph(3')-II (or nptII); confers resistance to neomycin, kanamycin, and G418 (Geneticin®)
   2700..2852    +  CDS            ble (fragment): BLE_KLEPN - Experimental evidence at protein level: Swiss-Prot protein existence level 1. Binding protein with a strong affinity to the bleomycin family of antibiotics. Binds to CL990; an antimitotic-antibiotic compound. From Klebsiella pneumoniae.
   2911..2958    +  polyA_signal   HSV TK poly(A) signal: herpes simplex virus thymidine kinase polyadenylation signal (Cole and Stacy, 1985)
   3049..3065    -  polyA_signal   bGH poly(A) signal (fragment): bovine growth hormone polyadenylation signal
   3287..3875    +  rep_origin     ori: high-copy-number ColE1/pMB1/pBR322/pUC origin of replication
   4050..4353    +  enhancer       CMV enhancer: human cytomegalovirus immediate early enhancer
   4354..4557    +  promoter       CMV promoter: human cytomegalovirus (CMV) immediate early promoter
   4602..5318    +  CDS            EGFP: EGFP is a basic (constitutively fluorescent) green fluorescent protein published in 1996, derived from Aequorea victoria. It is reported to be a rapidly-maturing weak dimer with moderate acid sensitivity.
