[The description below was written by a language model from this plasmid's Addgene catalogue record and pLannotate feature annotations shown in this document.]
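Description:
EGFP-Rab1AQ70L is a mammalian expression plasmid of about 5.3 kb built on the Clontech EGFP-C1 backbone. It carries human RAB1A with a glutamine-70-to-leucine substitution, fused in frame to the C-terminus of EGFP. The Rab1A coding sequence (about 630 bp) came from a commercial cDNA clone. It was inserted by ligating compatible BamHI/BglII and XhoI/SalI ends, which destroyed the sites at both junctions. The fusion is transcribed from the human cytomegalovirus immediate-early enhancer and promoter and terminated by the SV40 polyadenylation signal. Because the sequence record is numbered so that it begins just after EGFP, the fusion reading frame runs across the origin of the circular map. The automated annotation matched the insert to the canine RAB1A protein entry, although the catalogue lists the species as human.

The plasmid replicates in E. coli at high copy from a pUC-type ColE1 origin, and it also contains an f1 origin for single-stranded DNA production. A single Tn5 aminoglycoside phosphotransferase gene serves as the marker in both hosts. A bacterial bla promoter drives it for kanamycin selection, and the SV40 enhancer/early promoter, paired with the HSV TK polyadenylation signal, drives it for G418 selection of stable mammalian lines. Small annotated fragments (large T antigen, ble, bGH poly(A)) appear to be backbone remnants or partial matches rather than functional elements.

Rab1A is a small GTPase that regulates vesicular transport from the endoplasmic reticulum. The depositor describes Q70L as a constitutively active mutant. The construct lets researchers follow the active form of Rab1A by fluorescence in live or fixed cells. The associated study used it this way, examining which Rab GTPases are recruited to the vacuole occupied by the intracellular bacterium Anaplasma phagocytophilum.
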