Addgene plasmid #49537: EGFP-Rab1AQ70L
Purpose: expresses EGFP-Rab1AQ70L (constitutively active mutant) in mammalian cells
Depositing lab: Marci Scidmore. Depositing organization: Cornell University. Publication: The Anaplasma phagocytophilum-occupied vacuole selectively recruits Rab-GTPases that are predominantly associated with recycling endosomes. Huang B, Hubber A, McDonough JA, Roy CR, Scidmore MA, Carlyon JA. Cell Microbiol. 2010 Sep 1;12(9):1292-307. doi: 10.1111/j.1462-5822.2010.01468.x. Epub 2010 Mar 25. PubMed 20345488.
Backbone
  Vector backbone: EGFP C1
  Backbone manufacturer: Clontech
  Backbone size w/o insert (bp): 4700
  Total vector size (bp): 5330
  Vector type: Mammalian Expression
  Selectable markers: Neomycin (select with G418)
Growth in bacteria
  Bacterial resistance: Kanamycin, 50 μg/mL
  Growth temperature: 37°C
  Growth strain: DH5alpha
  Copy number: High Copy
Gene/Insert
  Gene/Insert name: Rab1AQ70L
  Species: H. sapiens (human)
  Insert size (bp): 630
  Mutation: Glutamine 70 to Leucine
  GenBank ID: NM_004161
  Entrez Gene: RAB1A (a.k.a. RAB1, YPT1)
  Promoter: CMV
  Tag / fusion protein: EGFP (N terminal on insert)
  Cloning method: Restriction Enzyme; 5′ cloning site BamHI/BglII (destroyed during cloning); 3′ cloning site XhoI/SalI (destroyed during cloning)
  Sequencing primers: 5′ EGFP C (CATGGTCCTGCTGGAGTTCGTG)
Resource information
  A portion of this plasmid was derived from a plasmid made by: Rab1A cDNA derived from pCDNA3.1-Rab1A purchased from Missouri S&T cDNA Resource Center
Terms and licenses: Academic/Nonprofit Terms; Industry Terms: Not Available to Industry
How to cite: EGFP-Rab1AQ70L was a gift from Marci Scidmore (Addgene plasmid # 49537)
