>Addgene plasmid #49537 | EGFP-Rab1AQ70L | addgene partial sequence | sequence record 76019 | EGFP-C 5'-CATGGTCCTGCTGGAGTTCGTG-3'
CTCTCGGCATGGACGAGCTGTACAAGTCCGGACTCAGATCCACCATGTCCAGCATGAATCCCGAATATGA
TTATTTATTCAAGTTACTTCTGATTGGCGACTCAGGGGTTGGAAAGTCTTGCCTTCTTCTTAGGTTTGCA
GATGATACATATACAGAAAGCTACATCAGCACAATTGGTGTGGATTTCAAAATAAGAACTATAGAGTTAG
ACGGGAAAACAATCAAGCTTCAAATATGGGACACAGCAGGCCTGGAAAGATTTCGAACAATCACCTCCAG
TTATTACAGAGGAGCCCATGGCATCATAGTTGTGTATGATGTGACAGATCAGGAGTCCTTCAATAATGTT
AAACAGTGGCTGCAGGAAATAGATCGTTATGCCAGTGAAAATGTCAACAAATTGTTGGTAGGGAACAAAT
GTGATCTGACCACAAAGAAAGTAGTAGACTACACAACAGCGAAGGAATTTGCTGATTCCCTTGGAATTCC
GTTTTTGGAAACCAGTGCTAAGAATGCAACGAATGTAGAACAGTCTTTCATGACGATGGCAGCTGAGATT
AAAAAGCGAATGGGTCCCGGAGCAACAGCTGGTGGTGCTGAGAAGTCCAATGTTAAAATTCAGAGCACTC
CAGTCAAGCAGTCAGGTGGAGGTTGCTGCTAACTCGACGGTACCGCGGGCCCGGGATCCACCGGATCTAG
ATAACTGATCATAATCAGCCATACCACATTTGTAGAGGTTTTACTTGCTTTAAAAAACCTCCCACACCTC
CCCCTGAACCTGAAACATAAAATGAATGCAATTGTTGTTGTTAACTTGTTTATTGCAGCTTATAATGGTT
ACAAATAAAGCAATAGCATCACAAATTTCACAAATAAAGCATTTTTTTCACTGCATTCTAGTTGTGGTTT
GTCCAAACTCATCAATGTATCTTAACGCGTAAATTGTAAGCGTTAATATTTTGTTAAAATTCGCGTTAAA
TTTTTGTTAAATCAGCTCATTTTTTAACCAATAGGCCGAAATCGGCAAAATCCCTTATAAATCAAAAGAA
TAGACCGAGATAGGGT
[37 nt withheld, positions 1067-1103]
AAAGAACGTGGACTCCAACGTCAAAGGGCGAAAA
